>Addgene plasmid #131312 | SECURE miniABEmax-K20A/R21A (pJUL1774) | addgene full sequence | sequence record 254654 | Addgene NGS Result
CCCTGCTTGTGTGTTGGAGGTCGCTGAGTAGTGCGCGAGCAAAATTTAAGCTACAACAAGGCAAGGCTTG
ACCGACAATTGCATGAAGAATCTGCTTAGGGTTAGGCGTTTTGCGCTGCTTCGCGATGTACGGGCCAGAT
ATACGCGTTGACATTGATTATTGACTAGTTATTAATAGTAATCAATTACGGGGTCATTAGTTCATAGCCC
ATATATGGAGTTCCGCGTTACATAACTTACGGTAAATGGCCCGCCTGGCTGACCGCCCAACGACCCCCGC
CCATTGACGTCAATAATGACGTATGTTCCCATAGTAACGCCAATAGGGACTTTCCATTGACGTCAATGGG
TGGAGTATTTACGGTAAACTGCCCACTTGGCAGTACATCAAGTGTATCATATGCCAAGTACGCCCCCTAT
TGACGTCAATGACGGTAAATGGCCCGCCTGGCATTATGCCCAGTACATGACCTTATGGGACTTTCCTACT
TGGCAGTACATCTACGTATTAGTCATCGCTATTACCATGGTGATGCGGTTTTGGCAGTACATCAATGGGC
GTGGATAGCGGTTTGACTCACGGGGATTTCCAAGTCTCCACCCCATTGACGTCAATGGGAGTTTGTTTTG
GCACCAAAATCAACGGGACTTTCCAAAATGTCGTAACAACTCCGCCCCATTGACGCAAATGGGCGGTAGG
CGTGTACGGTGGGAGGTCTATATAAGCAGAGCTGGTTTAGTGAACCGTCAGATCCGCTAGAGATCCGCGG
CCGCTAATACGACTCACTATAGGGAGAGCCGCCACCATGAAACGGACAGCCGACGGAAGCGAGTTCGAGT
CACCAAAGAAGAAGCGGAAAGTCTCTGAGGTGGAGTTTTCCCACGAGTACTGGATGAGACATGCCCTGAC
CCTGGCCGCTGCAGCACGCGATGAGAGGGAGGTGCCTGTGGGAGCCGTGCTGGTGCTGAACAATAGAGTG
ATCGGCGAGGGCTGGAACAGAGCCATCGGCCTGCACGACCCAACAGCCCATGCCGAAATTATGGCCCTGA
GACAGGGCGGCCTGGTCATGCAGAACTACAGACTGATTGACGCCACCCTGTACGTGACATTCGAGCCTTG
CGTGATGTGCGCCGGCGCCATGATCCACTCTAGGATCGGCCGCGTGGTGTTTGGCGTGAGGAACGCAAAA
ACCGGCGCCGCAGGCTCCCTGATGGACGTGCTGCACTACCCCGGCATGAATCACCGCGTCGAAATTACCG
AGGGAATCCTGGCAGATGAATGTGCCGCCCTGCTGTGCTATTTCTTTCGGATGCCTAGACAGGTGTTCAA
TGCTCAGAAGAAGGCCCAGAGCTCCACCGACTCCGGAGGATCTAGCGGAGGCTCCTCTGGCTCTGAGACA
CCTGGCACAAGCGAGAGCGCAACACCTGAAAGCAGCGGGGGCAGCAGCGGGGGGTCAGACAAGAAGTACA
GCATCGGCCTGGCCATCGGCACCAACTCTGTGGGCTGGGCCGTGATCACCGACGAGTACAAGGTGCCCAG
CAAGAAATTCAAGGTGCTGGGCAACACCGACCGGCACAGCATCAAGAAGAACCTGATCGGAGCCCTGCTG
TTCGACAGCGGCGAAACAGCCGAGGCCACCCGGCTGAAGAGAACCGCCAGAAGAAGATACACCAGACGGA
AGAACCGGATCTGCTATCTGCAAGAGATCTTCAGCAACGAGATGGCCAAGGTGGACGACAGCTTCTTCCA
CAGACTGGAAGAGTCCTTCCTGGTGGAAGAGGATAAGAAGCACGAGCGGCACCCCATCTTCGGCAACATC
GTGGACGAGGTGGCCTACCACGAGAAGTACCCCACCATCTACCACCTGAGAAAGAAACTGGTGGACAGCA
CCGACAAGGCCGACCTGCGGCTGATCTATCTGGCCCTGGCCCACATGATCAAGTTCCGGGGCCACTTCCT
GATCGAGGGCGACCTGAACCCCGACAACAGCGACGTGGACAAGCTGTTCATCCAGCTGGTGCAGACCTAC
AACCAGCTGTTCGAGGAAAACCCCATCAACGCCAGCGGCGTGGACGCCAAGGCCATCCTGTCTGCCAGAC
TGAGCAAGAGCAGACGGCTGGAAAATCTGATCGCCCAGCTGCCCGGCGAGAAGAAGAATGGCCTGTTCGG
AAACCTGATTGCCCTGAGCCTGGGCCTGACCCCCAACTTCAAGAGCAACTTCGACCTGGCCGAGGATGCC
AAACTGCAGCTGAGCAAGGACACCTACGACGACGACCTGGACAACCTGCTGGCCCAGATCGGCGACCAGT
ACGCCGACCTGTTTCTGGCCGCCAAGAACCTGTCCGACGCCATCCTGCTGAGCGACATCCTGAGAGTGAA
CACCGAGATCACCAAGGCCCCCCTGAGCGCCTCTATGATCAAGAGATACGACGAGCACCACCAGGACCTG
ACCCTGCTGAAAGCTCTCGTGCGGCAGCAGCTGCCTGAGAAGTACAAAGAGATTTTCTTCGACCAGAGCA
AGAACGGCTACGCCGGCTACATTGACGGCGGAGCCAGCCAGGAAGAGTTCTACAAGTTCATCAAGCCCAT
CCTGGAAAAGATGGACGGCACCGAGGAACTGCTCGTGAAGCTGAACAGAGAGGACCTGCTGCGGAAGCAG
CGGACCTTCGACAACGGCAGCATCCCCCACCAGATCCACCTGGGAGAGCTGCACGCCATTCTGCGGCGGC
AGGAAGATTTTTACCCATTCCTGAAGGACAACCGGGAAAAGATCGAGAAGATCCTGACCTTCCGCATCCC
CTACTACGTGGGCCCTCTGGCCAGGGGAAACAGCAGATTCGCCTGGATGACCAGAAAGAGCGAGGAAACC
ATCACCCCCTGGAACTTCGAGGAAGTGGTGGACAAGGGCGCTTCCGCCCAGAGCTTCATCGAGCGGATGA
CCAACTTCGATAAGAACCTGCCCAACGAGAAGGTGCTGCCCAAGCACAGCCTGCTGTACGAGTACTTCAC
CGTGTATAACGAGCTGACCAAAGTGAAATACGTGACCGAGGGAATGAGAAAGCCCGCCTTCCTGAGCGGC
GAGCAGAAAAAGGCCATCGTGGACCTGCTGTTCAAGACCAACCGGAAAGTGACCGTGAAGCAGCTGAAAG
AGGACTACTTCAAGAAAATCGAGTGCTTCGACTCCGTGGAAATCTCCGGCGTGGAAGATCGGTTCAACGC
CTCCCTGGGCACATACCACGATCTGCTGAAAATTATCAAGGACAAGGACTTCCTGGACAATGAGGAAAAC
GAGGACATTCTGGAAGATATCGTGCTGACCCTGACACTGTTTGAGGACAGAGAGATGATCGAGGAACGGC
TGAAAACCTATGCCCACCTGTTCGACGACAAAGTGATGAAGCAGCTGAAGCGGCGGAGATACACCGGCTG
GGGCAGGCTGAGCCGGAAGCTGATCAACGGCATCCGGGACAAGCAGTCCGGCAAGACAATCCTGGATTTC
CTGAAGTCCGACGGCTTCGCCAACAGAAACTTCATGCAGCTGATCCACGACGACAGCCTGACCTTTAAAG
AGGACATCCAGAAAGCCCAGGTGTCCGGCCAGGGCGATAGCCTGCACGAGCACATTGCCAATCTGGCCGG
CAGCCCCGCCATTAAGAAGGGCATCCTGCAGACAGTGAAGGTGGTGGACGAGCTCGTGAAAGTGATGGGC
CGGCACAAGCCCGAGAACATCGTGATCGAAATGGCCAGAGAGAACCAGACCACCCAGAAGGGACAGAAGA
ACAGCCGCGAGAGAATGAAGCGGATCGAAGAGGGCATCAAAGAGCTGGGCAGCCAGATCCTGAAAGAACA
CCCCGTGGAAAACACCCAGCTGCAGAACGAGAAGCTGTACCTGTACTACCTGCAGAATGGGCGGGATATG
TACGTGGACCAGGAACTGGACATCAACCGGCTGTCCGACTACGATGTGGACCATATCGTGCCTCAGAGCT
TTCTGAAGGACGACTCCATCGACAACAAGGTGCTGACCAGAAGCGACAAGAACCGGGGCAAGAGCGACAA
CGTGCCCTCCGAAGAGGTCGTGAAGAAGATGAAGAACTACTGGCGGCAGCTGCTGAACGCCAAGCTGATT
ACCCAGAGAAAGTTCGACAATCTGACCAAGGCCGAGAGAGGCGGCCTGAGCGAACTGGATAAGGCCGGCT
TCATCAAGAGACAGCTGGTGGAAACCCGGCAGATCACAAAGCACGTGGCACAGATCCTGGACTCCCGGAT
GAACACTAAGTACGACGAGAATGACAAGCTGATCCGGGAAGTGAAAGTGATCACCCTGAAGTCCAAGCTG
GTGTCCGATTTCCGGAAGGATTTCCAGTTTTACAAAGTGCGCGAGATCAACAACTACCACCACGCCCACG
ACGCCTACCTGAACGCCGTCGTGGGAACCGCCCTGATCAAAAAGTACCCTAAGCTGGAAAGCGAGTTCGT
GTACGGCGACTACAAGGTGTACGACGTGCGGAAGATGATCGCCAAGAGCGAGCAGGAAATCGGCAAGGCT
ACCGCCAAGTACTTCTTCTACAGCAACATCATGAACTTTTTCAAGACCGAGATTACCCTGGCCAACGGCG
AGATCCGGAAGCGGCCTCTGATCGAGACAAACGGCGAAACCGGGGAGATCGTGTGGGATAAGGGCCGGGA
TTTTGCCACCGTGCGGAAAGTGCTGAGCATGCCCCAAGTGAATATCGTGAAAAAGACCGAGGTGCAGACA
GGCGGCTTCAGCAAAGAGTCTATCCTGCCCAAGAGGAACAGCGATAAGCTGATCGCCAGAAAGAAGGACT
GGGACCCTAAGAAGTACGGCGGCTTCGACAGCCCCACCGTGGCCTATTCTGTGCTGGTGGTGGCCAAAGT
GGAAAAGGGCAAGTCCAAGAAACTGAAGAGTGTGAAAGAGCTGCTGGGGATCACCATCATGGAAAGAAGC
AGCTTCGAGAAGAATCCCATCGACTTTCTGGAAGCCAAGGGCTACAAAGAAGTGAAAAAGGACCTGATCA
TCAAGCTGCCTAAGTACTCCCTGTTCGAGCTGGAAAACGGCCGGAAGAGAATGCTGGCCTCTGCCGGCGA
ACTGCAGAAGGGAAACGAACTGGCCCTGCCCTCCAAATATGTGAACTTCCTGTACCTGGCCAGCCACTAT
GAGAAGCTGAAGGGCTCCCCCGAGGATAATGAGCAGAAACAGCTGTTTGTGGAACAGCACAAGCACTACC
TGGACGAGATCATCGAGCAGATCAGCGAGTTCTCCAAGAGAGTGATCCTGGCCGACGCTAATCTGGACAA
AGTGCTGTCCGCCTACAACAAGCACCGGGATAAGCCCATCAGAGAGCAGGCCGAGAATATCATCCACCTG
TTTACCCTGACCAATCTGGGAGCCCCTGCCGCCTTCAAGTACTTTGACACCACCATCGACCGGAAGAGGT
ACACCAGCACCAAAGAGGTGCTGGACGCCACCCTGATCCACCAGAGCATCACCGGCCTGTACGAGACACG
GATCGACCTGTCTCAGCTGGGAGGTGACTCTGGCGGCTCAAAAAGAACCGCCGACGGCAGCGAATTCGAG
CCCAAGAAGAAGAGGAAAGTCGGAAGCGGAGCTACTAACTTCAGCCTGCTGAAGCAGGCTGGAGACGTGG
AGGAGAACCCTGGACCTATGGTGAGCAAGGGCGAGGAGCTGTTCACCGGGGTGGTGCCCATCCTGGTCGA
GCTGGACGGCGACGTAAACGGCCACAAGTTCAGCGTGTCCGGCGAGGGCGAGGGCGATGCCACCTACGGC
AAGCTGACCCTGAAGTTCATCTGCACCACCGGCAAGCTGCCCGTGCCCTGGCCCACCCTCGTGACCACCC
TGACCTATGGAGTGCAGTGCTTCAGCCGCTACCCCGACCACATGAAGCAGCACGACTTCTTCAAGTCCGC
CATGCCCGAAGGCTACGTCCAGGAGCGCACCATCTTCTTCAAGGACGACGGCAACTACAAGACCCGCGCC
GAGGTGAAGTTCGAGGGCGACACCCTGGTGAACCGCATCGAGCTGAAGGGCATCGACTTCAAGGAGGACG
GCAACATCCTGGGGCACAAGCTGGAGTACAACTACAACAGCCACAACGTCTATATCATGGCCGACAAGCA
GAAGAACGGCATCAAGGTGAACTTCAAGATCCGCCACAACATCGAGGACGGCAGCGTGCAGCTCGCCGAC
CACTACCAGCAGAACACCCCCATCGGCGACGGCCCCGTGCTGCTGCCCGACAACCACTACCTGAGCACCC
AGTCCGCCCTGAGCAAAGACCCCAACGAGAAGCGCGATCACATGGTCCTGCTGGAGTTCGTGACCGCCGC
CGGGATCACTCTCGGCATGGACGAGCTGTACAAGTCTGGTGGTTCTCCCAAGAAGAAGAGGAAAGTCTAA
CCGGTCATCATCACCATCACCATTGAGTTTAAACCCGCTGATCAGCCTCGACTGTGCCTTCTAGTTGCCA
GCCATCTGTTGTTTGCCCCTCCCCCGTGCCTTCCTTGACCCTGGAAGGTGCCACTCCCACTGTCCTTTCC
TAATAAAATGAGGAAATTGCATCGCATTGTCTGAGTAGGTGTCATTCTATTCTGGGGGGTGGGGTGGGGC
AGGACAGCAAGGGGGAGGATTGGGAAGACAATAGCAGGCATGCTGGGGATGCGGTGGGCTCTATGGCTTC
TGAGGCGGAAAGAACCAGCTGGGGCTCGATACCGTCGACCTCTAGCTAGAGCTTGGCGTAATCATGGTCA
TAGCTGTTTCCTGTGTGAAATTGTTATCCGCTCACAATTCCACACAACATACGAGCCGGAAGCATAAAGT
GTAAAGCCTAGGGTGCCTAATGAGTGAGCTAACTCACATTAATTGCGTTGCGCTCACTGCCCGCTTTCCA
GTCGGGAAACCTGTCGTGCCAGCTGCATTAATGAATCGGCCAACGCGCGGGGAGAGGCGGTTTGCGTATT
GGGCGCTCTTCCGCTTCCTCGCTCACTGACTCGCTGCGCTCGGTCGTTCGGCTGCGGCGAGCGGTATCAG
CTCACTCAAAGGCGGTAATACGGTTATCCACAGAATCAGGGGATAACGCAGGAAAGAACATGTGAGCAAA
AGGCCAGCAAAAGGCCAGGAACCGTAAAAAGGCCGCGTTGCTGGCGTTTTTCCATAGGCTCCGCCCCCCT
GACGAGCATCACAAAAATCGACGCTCAAGTCAGAGGTGGCGAAACCCGACAGGACTATAAAGATACCAGG
CGTTTCCCCCTGGAAGCTCCCTCGTGCGCTCTCCTGTTCCGACCCTGCCGCTTACCGGATACCTGTCCGC
CTTTCTCCCTTCGGGAAGCGTGGCGCTTTCTCATAGCTCACGCTGTAGGTATCTCAGTTCGGTGTAGGTC
GTTCGCTCCAAGCTGGGCTGTGTGCACGAACCCCCCGTTCAGCCCGACCGCTGCGCCTTATCCGGTAACT
ATCGTCTTGAGTCCAACCCGGTAAGACACGACTTATCGCCACTGGCAGCAGCCACTGGTAACAGGATTAG
CAGAGCGAGGTATGTAGGCGGTGCTACAGAGTTCTTGAAGTGGTGGCCTAACTACGGCTACACTAGAAGA
ACAGTATTTGGTATCTGCGCTCTGCTGAAGCCAGTTACCTTCGGAAAAAGAGTTGGTAGCTCTTGATCCG
GCAAACAAACCACCGCTGGTAGCGGTGGTTTTTTTGTTTGCAAGCAGCAGATTACGCGCAGAAAAAAAGG
ATCTCAAGAAGATCCTTTGATCTTTTCTACGGGGTCTGACACTCAGTGGAACGAAAACTCACGTTAAGGG
ATTTTGGTCATGAGATTATCAAAAAGGATCTTCACCTAGATCCTTTTAAATTAAAAATGAAGTTTTAAAT
CAATCTAAAGTATATATGAGTAAACTTGGTCTGACAGTTACCAATGCTTAATCAGTGAGGCACCTATCTC
AGCGATCTGTCTATTTCGTTCATCCATAGTTGCCTGACTCCCCGTCGTGTAGATAACTACGATACGGGAG
GGCTTACCATCTGGCCCCAGTGCTGCAATGATACCGCGAGACCCACGCTCACCGGCTCCAGATTTATCAG
CAATAAACCAGCCAGCCGGAAGGGCCGAGCGCAGAAGTGGTCCTGCAACTTTATCCGCCTCCATCCAGTC
TATTAATTGTTGCCGGGAAGCTAGAGTAAGTAGTTCGCCAGTTAATAGTTTGCGCAACGTTGTTGCCATT
GCTACAGGCATCGTGGTGTCACGCTCGTCGTTTGGTATGGCTTCATTCAGCTCCGGTTCCCAACGATCAA
GGCGAGTTACATGATCCCCCATGTTGTGCAAAAAAGCGGTTAGCTCCTTCGGTCCTCCGATCGTTGTCAG
AAGTAAGTTGGCCGCAGTGTTATCACTCATGGTTATGGCAGCACTGCATAATTCTCTTACTGTCATGCCA
TCCGTAAGATGCTTTTCTGTGACTGGTGAGTACTCAACCAAGTCATTCTGAGAATAGTGTATGCGGCGAC
CGAGTTGCTCTTGCCCGGCGTCAATACGGGATAATACCGCGCCACATAGCAGAACTTTAAAAGTGCTCAT
CATTGGAAAACGTTCTTCGGGGCGAAAACTCTCAAGGATCTTACCGCTGTTGAGATCCAGTTCGATGTAA
CCCACTCGTGCACCCAACTGATCTTCAGCATCTTTTACTTTCACCAGCGTTTCTGGGTGAGCAAAAACAG
GAAGGCAAAATGCCGCAAAAAAGGGAATAAGGGCGACACGGAAATGTTGAATACTCATACTCTTCCTTTT
TCAATATTATTGAAGCATTTATCAGGGTTATTGTCTCATGAGCGGATACATATTTGAATGTATTTAGAAA
AATAAACAAATAGGGGTTCCGCGCACATTTCCCCGAAAAGTGCCACCTGACGTCGACGGATCGGGAGATC
GATCTCCCGATCCCCTAGGGTCGACTCTCAGTACAATCTGCTCTGATGCCGCATAGTTAAGCCAGTATCT
GCT
Features (pLannotate 1.2.2; 18 found; start..end, strand, type, name):
    150..529     +  enhancer       CMV enhancer: human cytomegalovirus immediate early enhancer
    530..733     +  promoter       CMV promoter: human cytomegalovirus (CMV) immediate early promoter
    775..793     +  promoter       T7 promoter: promoter for bacteriophage T7 RNA polymerase
    864..1358    +  CDS            tadA: TADA_ECOLI - Also known as yfhC. Experimental evidence at protein level: Swiss-Prot protein existence level 1. Catalyzes the deamination of adenosine to inosine at the wobble position 34 of tRNA(Arg2). Essential for cell viability. From Escherichia coli (strain K12).
   1458..3059    +  CDS            dCas9(N): N-terminal portion of catalytically inactive Streptococcus pyogenes dCas9 carrying the D10A mutation (Zetsche et al., 2015)
   3060..5554    +  CDS            Cas9(C) (fragment): C-terminal portion of Streptococcus pyogenes Cas9 (Zetsche et al., 2015)
   5688..6404    +  CDS            EGFP: EGFP is a basic (constitutively fluorescent) green fluorescent protein published in 1996, derived from Aequorea victoria. It is reported to be a rapidly-maturing weak dimer with moderate acid sensitivity.
   6492..6716    +  polyA_signal   bGH poly(A) signal: bovine growth hormone polyadenylation signal
   6720..6741    +  promoter       SV40 promoter (fragment): SV40 enhancer and early promoter
   6746..6762    +  misc_feature   MCS (fragment): pBluescript multiple cloning site
   6811..6827    -  protein_bind   lac operator: The lac repressor binds to the lac operator to inhibit transcription in E. coli. This inhibition can be relieved by adding lactose or isopropyl-β-D-thiogalactopyranoside (IPTG). lac repressor encoded by lacI
   6835..6865    -  promoter       lac promoter: promoter for the E. coli lac operon
   6880..6901    -  protein_bind   CAP binding site: CAP binding activates transcription in the presence of cAMP. E. coli catabolite activator protein
   6914..7006    -  CDS            lacI (fragment): lac repressor; lacI; The lac repressor binds to the lac operator to inhibit transcription in E. coli. This inhibition can be relieved by adding lactose or isopropyl-β-D-thiogalactopyranoside (IPTG).
   7189..7777    -  rep_origin     ori: high-copy-number ColE1/pMB1/pBR322/pUC origin of replication
   7948..8808    -  CDS            AmpR: β-lactamase; bla; confers resistance to ampicillin, carbenicillin, and related antibiotics
   8809..8913    -  promoter       AmpR promoter: bla
   8984..9028    -  misc_feature   bom (fragment): basis of mobility region from pBR322
