[The description below was written by a language model from this plasmid's Addgene catalogue record and pLannotate feature annotations shown in this document.]
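Description:
SECURE miniABEmax-K20A/R21A (pJUL1774) is a mammalian expression plasmid of about 9 kb encoding an adenine base editor variant engineered for reduced RNA off-target activity. It is maintained in E. coli as a high-copy plasmid through a ColE1/pUC-type origin and selected with ampicillin via the β-lactamase gene and its native promoter. The remaining bacterial backbone annotations (lac promoter and operator, CAP site, and short lacI, MCS, SV40 promoter and bom fragments) are vestigial cloning-vector remnants with no evident role in the payload. No mammalian selection marker is annotated, so the construct appears suited to transient transfection.

The payload is a single open reading frame driven by the human CMV immediate-early enhancer and promoter and terminated by the bovine growth hormone polyadenylation signal. A T7 promoter lies just upstream of the coding region. According to the record, the fusion consists of a bipartite NLS, the evolved E. coli TadA7.10 adenosine deaminase carrying K20A and R21A substitutions, a 32-amino-acid linker, human codon-optimised Streptococcus pyogenes Cas9 nickase (D10A), a second bipartite NLS, and a P2A peptide followed by EGFP with an NLS. The feature table annotates Cas9 as two adjoining N- and C-terminal segments, which together represent the contiguous nickase. It does not separately annotate the NLSs, linker or P2A. The "mini" architecture uses only the one evolved TadA domain. The P2A sequence causes EGFP to be released as a separate protein, marking transfected cells and allowing them to be sorted.

The plasmid supplies no guide RNA, so one must be provided separately to target A-to-G base editing in mammalian cells. It was partly derived from an earlier base editor plasmid.
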