Addgene plasmid #131312: SECURE miniABEmax-K20A/R21A (pJUL1774)
Purpose: CMV promoter expression plasmid for bpNLS-TadA7.10(K20A/R21A)-32AA linker-hSpCas9n(D10A)-bpNLS-P2A-EGFP-NLS (miniABEmax with K20A/R21A mutations).
Depositing lab: Keith Joung. Publication: CRISPR DNA base editors with reduced RNA off-target and self-editing activities. Grunewald J, Zhou R, Iyer S, Lareau CA, Garcia SP, Aryee MJ, Joung JK. Nat Biotechnol. 2019 Sep 2. pii: 10.1038/s41587-019-0236-6. doi: 10.1038/s41587-019-0236-6. PubMed 31477922.
Backbone
  Vector backbone: CMV
  Backbone size w/o insert (bp): 3399
  Vector type: Mammalian Expression
Growth in bacteria
  Bacterial resistance: Ampicillin, 100 μg/mL
  Growth temperature: 37°C
  Growth strain: DH5alpha
  Copy number: High Copy
Gene/Insert
  Gene/Insert name: bpNLS-TadA7.10(K20A/R21A)-32AA linker-hSpCas9n(D10A)-bpNLS-P2A-EGFP-NLS
  Species: E.coli, Streptococcus pyogenes
  Promoter: CMV
  Cloning method: Gibson Cloning
  Sequencing primers: 5′ CGCAAATGGGCGGTAGGCGTG; 3′ TAGAAGGCACAGTCGAGG
Resource information
  A portion of this plasmid was derived from a plasmid made by: based on Addgene #112095
Terms and licenses: Academic/Nonprofit Terms; Industry Terms: Not Available to Industry
How to cite: SECURE miniABEmax-K20A/R21A (pJUL1774) was a gift from Keith Joung (Addgene plasmid # 131312 ; http://n2t.net/addgene:131312 ; RRID:Addgene_131312)
